>Addgene plasmid #43924 | pXL-CAG-LAP2-NLG1 | depositor full sequence | sequence record 59327 | pXL-CAG-LAP2-NLG1 sequence 8978 bps
CTAAATTGTAAGCGTTAATATTTTGTTAAAATTCGCGTTAAATTTTTGTTAAATCAGCTCATTTTTTAAC
CAATAGGCCGAAATCGGCAAAATCCCTTATAAATCAAAAGAATAGACCGAGATAGGGT
[37 nt withheld, positions 129-165]
AAAGAACGTGGACTCCAACGTCAAAGG
[49 nt withheld, positions 193-241]
T
[91 nt withheld, positions 243-333]
G
[124 nt withheld, positions 335-458]
CCCATTCGCCATTCAGGCTGCGCAACTGTTGGGAAGGGCGATCGGTGCGGGCCTCTTCGCTATTACGCCA
GCTGGCGAAAGGGGGATGTGCTGCAAGGCGATTAAGTTGGGTAACGCCAGGGTTTTCCCAGTCACGACGT
TGTAAAACGACGGCCAGTGAGCGCGCCTCGTTCATTCACGTTTTTGAACCCGTGGAGGACGGGCAGACTC
GCGGTGCAAATGTGTTTTACAGCGTGATGGAGCAGATGAAGATGCTCGACACGCTGCAGAACACGCAGCT
AGATTAACCCTAGAAAGATAATCATATTGTGACGTACGTTAAAGATAATCATGCGTAAAATTGACGCATG
TGTTTTATCGGTCTGTATATCGAGGTTTATTTATTAATTTGAATAGATATTAAGTTTTATTATATTTACA
CTTACATACTAATAATAAATTCAACAAACAATTTATTTATGTTTATTTATTTATTAAAAAAAAACAAAAA
CTCAAAATTTCTTCTATAAAGTAACAAAACTTTTATCGAATTCCTGCAGCCCGGGGGATCCACTAGTTAT
TAATAGTAATCAATTACGGGGTCATTAGTTCATAGCCCATATATGGAGTTCCGCGTTACATAACTTACGG
TAAATGGCCCGCCTGGCTGACCGCCCAACGACCCCCGCCCATTGACGTCAATAATGACGTATGTTCCCAT
AGTAACGCCAATAGGGACTTTCCATTGACGTCAATGGGTGGACTATTTACGGTAAACTGCCCACTTGGCA
GTACATCAAGTGTATCATATGCCAAGTACGCCCCCTATTGACGTCAATGACGGTAAATGGCCCGCCTGGC
ATTATGCCCAGTACATGACCTTATGGGACTTTCCTACTTGGCAGTACATCTACGTATTAGTCATCGCTAT
TACCATGGGTCGAGGTGAGCCCCACGTTCTGCTTCACTCTCCCCATCTCCCCCCCCTCCCCACCCCCAAT
TTTGTATTTATTTATTTTTTAATTATTTTGTGCAGCGATGGGGGCGGGGGGGGGGGGGGCGCGCGCCAGG
CGGGGCGGGGCGGGGCGAGGGGCGGGGCGGGGCGAGGCGGAGAGGTGCGGCGGCAGCCAATCAGAGCGGC
GCGCTCCGAAAGTTTCCTTTTATGGCGAGGCGGCGGCGGCGGCGGCCCTATAAAAAGCGAAGCGCGCGGC
GGGCGGGAGTCGCTGCGTTGCCTTCGCCCCGTGCCCCGCTCCGCGCCGCCTCGCGCCGCCCGCCCCGGCT
CTGACTGACCGCGTTACTCCCACAGGTGAGCGGGCGGGACGGCCCTTCTCCTCCGGGCTGTAATTAGCGC
TTGGTTTAATGACGGCTCGTTTCTTTTCTGTGGCTGCGTGAAAGCCTTAAAGGGCTCCGGGAGGGCCCTT
TGTGCGGGGGGGAGCGGCTCGGGGGGTGCGTGCGTGTGTGTGTGCGTGGGGAGCGCCGCGTGCGGCCCGC
GCTGCCCGGCGGCTGTGAGCGCTGCGGGCGCGGCGCGGGGCTTTGTGCGCTCCGCGTGTGCGCGAGGGGA
GCGCGGCCGGGGGCGGTGCCCCGCGGTGCGGGGGGGCTGCGAGGGGAACAAAGGCTGCGTGCGGGGTGTG
TGCGTGGGGGGGTGAGCAGGGGGTGTGGGCGCGGCGGTCGGGCTGTAACCCCCCCCTGCACCCCCCTCCC
CGAGTTGCTGAGCACGGCCCGGCTTCGGGTGCGGGGCTCCGTGCGGGGCGTGGCGCGGGGCTCGCCGTGC
CGGGCGGGGGGTGGCGGCAGGTGGGGGTGCCGGGCGGGGCGGGGCCGCCTCGGGCCGGGGAGGGCTCGGG
GGAGGGGCGCGGCGGCCCCGGAGCGCCGGCGGCTGTCGAGGCGCGGCGAGCCGCAGCCATTGCCTTTTAT
GGTAATCGTGCGAGAGGGCGCAGGGACTTCCTTTGTCCCAAATCTGGCGGAGCCGAAATCTGGGAGGCGC
CGCCGCACCCCCTCTAGCGGGCGCGGGCGAAGCGGTGCGGCGCCGGCAGGAAGGAAATGGGCGGGGAGGG
CCTTCGTGCGTCGCCGCGCCGCCGTCCCCTTCTCCCTCTCCAGCCTCGGGGCTGTCCGCGGGGGGACGGC
TGCCTTCGGGGGGGACGGGGCAGGGCGGGGTTCGGCTTCTGGCGTGTGACCGGCGGCTCTAGAGCCTCTG
CTAACCATGTTCATGCCTTCTTCTTTTTCCTACAGCTCCTGGGCAACGTGCTGGTTATTGTGCTGTCTCA
TCATTTTGGCAAAGAATTCCTCGAGGATATCACAAGTTTGTACAAAAAAGCAGGCTCCGAATTCGCCCTT
CGTAACTATAACGGTCCTAAGGTAGCGAATAGTGAACCGTCAGATCCGCTAGCGCTACCGGACTCAGATC
TCGAGCTCAAGCTTGGGACCATGGCACTTCCCAGATGCATGTGGCCAAATTATGTTTGGAGAGCTATGAT
GGCATGTGTGGTCCACAGGGGATCCGGTGCCCCATTGACTCTCTGCTTGTTGGGATGTTTGCTACAGACT
TTTCACGTACTCTCTCAAAAGTATCGATCGGGATTCGAGATCGACAAGGTGTGGTACGACCTGGACGCCG
TCGACGCATTGGATGATGTAGACCCATTGGTTACTACTAACTTTGGCAAGATTAGGGGAATTAAGAAAGA
ACTCAATAATGAAATTTTGGGTCCTGTCATTCAGTTTCTTGGGGTTCCATATGCCGCTCCACCAACAGGA
GAACATCGTTTCCAGCCTCCAGAACCACCATCTCCCTGGTCTGACATCCGGAACGCCACTCAGTTTGCTC
CTGTATGTCCCCAGAATATCATTGATGGCAGATTGCCTGAAGTTATGCTTCCTGTGTGGTTCACTAATAA
CTTGGATGTGGTTTCATCATACGTCCAAGACCAGAGTGAAGACTGTCTATACTTAAACATCTATGTCCCA
ACTGAAGATGGTCCCCTTACAAAGAAACACACAGATGATTTAGGTGATAATGACGGTGCTGAAGATGAAG
ATATTCGGGACAGTGGGGGTCCCAAACCAGTGATGGTGTACATCCATGGCGGCTCTTACATGGAAGGTAC
TGGAAATCTGTATGATGGGAGTGTCTTGGCAAGCTATGGCAATGTGATCGTCATCACAGTCAACTATCGG
CTTGGGGTACTTGGCTTCTTGAGCACAGGGGATCAGGCTGCCAAAGGAAACTACGGGCTCCTTGACCTCA
TCCAGGCCCTAAGATGGACCAGCGAGAACATTGGGTTCTTTGGTGGTGACCCCTTGCGAATCACTGTGTT
TGGATCAGGCGCTGGGGGTTCATGTGTCAACCTGCTGACTTTATCCCATTATTCTGAAGGTAACCGTTGG
AGCAATTCAACCAAAGGACTTTTTCAACGAGCAATAGCTCAGAGTGGAACAGCCCTTTCCAGCTGGGCTG
TTAGTTTCCAGCCTGCAAAATACGCTAGAATTCTGGCCACAAAAGTTGGCTGCAATGTTTCAGATACAGT
AGAGTTAGTAGAATGCCTGCAGAAGAAGCCTTACAAAGAACTTGTTGATCAAGATGTTCAACCAGCCCGA
TACCACATAGCCTTTGGACCTGTGATCGATGGTGATGTAATACCAGATGACCCTCAGATACTGATGGAAC
AAGGAGAGTTCCTCAACTATGATATAATGTTGGGAGTTAACCAAGGGGAAGGGTTGAAGTTTGTCGAAAA
TATAGTAGATAGTGATGATGGTGTATCAGCCAGTGATTTCGACTTTGCTGTTTCTAATTTTGTTGATAAT
TTATATGGATATCCTGAAGGCAAAGATGTTTTGAGAGAAACCATTAAATTCATGTATACTGACTGGGCTG
ATCGCCATAATCCTGAAACTAGAAGGAAGACATTGTTGGCTTTGTTTACGGACCATCAATGGGTAGCACC
TGCTGTGGCCACAGCAGACCTTCACTCGAACTTTGGCTCACCTACATACTTCTATGCCTTTTATCATCAT
TGCCAAACAGATCAAGTTCCAGCTTGGGCTGATGCAGCTCATGGGGATGAGGTTCCCTATGTGTTGGGAA
TCCCCATGATTGGCCCTACAGAGTTATTTCCTTGCAATTTCTCCAAGAATGATGTGATGTTGAGTGCAGT
AGTAATGACATACTGGACGAATTTTGCTAAAACTGGTGACCCAAATCAACCAGTTCCTCAAGACACAAAA
TTCATCCATACCAAACCCAACCGCTTTGAAGAAGTAGCATGGACCAGATATTCCCAGAAAGACCAGCTTT
ATCTCCATATTGGATTAAAACCGAGAGTTAAAGAGCATTACAGAGCCAATAAGGTAAATCTCTGGCTGGA
GCTGGTACCTCATCTGCATAATCTCAATGACATTTCTCAGTATACCTCGACAACAACTAAAGTGCCATCC
ACGGACATCACTCTCAGACCTACAAGGAAGAATTCCACACCAGTCACATCAGCCTTTCCCACTGCCAAAC
AGGATGATCCCAAGCAACAACCAAGCCCCTTCTCGGTGGATCAGAGGGACTACTCCACAGAGCTAAGTGT
CACTATCGCAGTGGGGGCCTCTCTGCTGTTTCTCAACATCTTGGCTTTTGCAGCCCTGTACTACAAGAAG
GATAAGAGGAGACATGATGTCCACCGGAGGTGCAGCCCTCAGCGCACGACCACCAACGACCTAACCCATG
CTCCAGAAGAGGAAATTATGTCTCTCCAAATGAAGCACACTGACTTGGATCACGAGTGTGAGTCCATCCA
TCCACATGAGGTGGTTCTTCGGACCGCCTGTCCCCCAGATTATACTCTAGCTATGAGGAGGTCACCTGAT
GATATTCCACTAATGACACCTAACACCATCACAATGATTCCCAACACTATACCAGGGATTCAGCCCTTAC
ATACATTCAACACATTTACTGGAGGACAGAATAATACACTGCCCCATCCCCACCCACACCCCCATTCACA
TTCAACAACCAGGGTATAGAAGCTAGCGGGGGGCCAAGGGCGAATTCGACCCAGCTTTCTTGTACAAAGT
GGTGATTCGCGGCCGCACTCCTCAGGTGCAGGCTGCCTATCAGAAGGTGGTGGCTGGTGTGGCCAATGCC
CTGGCTCACAAATACCACTGAGATCTTTTTCCCTCTGCCAAAAATTATGGGGACATCATGAAGCCCCTTG
AGCATCTGACTTCTGGCTAATAAAGGAAATTTATTTTCATTGCAATAGTGTGTTGGAATTTTTTGTGTCT
CTCACTCGGAAGGACATATGGGAGGGCAAATCATTTAAAACATCAGAATGAGTATTTGGTTTAGAGTTTG
GCAACATATGCCCATATGCTGGCTGCCATGAACAAAGTTGCTATAAGAGGTCATCAGTATATGAAACAGC
CCCTGCTGTCCATTCTATCCATAGAAAGCTGACTGAGTAGATTTTTTTATATTTGTTTGTGTATTTTTCT
ACATCCCTAAATTTCNACATGTTTACTAGCGAATTTTCCTCCCTCTGACTACTCCCAGTCATAGCTGTCC
CTCTTCTCTTATGAAGATCCCTCGACCTGCAGCCCAAGCTTGATATCTATAACAAGAAAATATATATATA
ATAAGTTATCACGTAAGTAGAACATGAAATAACAATATAATTATCGTATGAGTTAAATCTTAAAAGTCAC
GTAAAAGATAATCATGCGTCATTTTGACTCACGCGGTCGTTATAGTTCAAAATCAGTGACACTTACCGCA
TTGACAAGCACGCCTCACGGGAGCTCCAAGCGGCGACTGAGATGTCCTAAATGCACAGCGACGGATTCGC
GCTATTTAGAAAGAGAGAGCAATATTTCAAGAATGCATGCGTCAATTTTACGCAGACTATCTTTCTAGGG
TTAATCTAGCTGCATCAGGATCATATCGTCGGGTCTTTTTTCCGGCTCAGTCATCGCCCAAGCTGGCGCT
ATCTGGGCATCGGGGAGGAAGAAGCCCGTGCCTTTTCCCGCGAGGTTGAAGCGGCATGGAAAGAGTTTGC
CGAGGATGACTGCTGCTGCATTGACGTTGAGCGAAAACGCACGTTTACCATGATGATTCGGGAAGGTGTG
GCCATGCACGCCTTTAACGGTGAACTGTTCGTTCAGGCCACCTGGGATACCAGTTCGTCGCGGCTTTTCC
GGACACAGTTCCGGATGGTCAGCCCGAAGCGCATCAGCAACCCGAACAATACCGGCGACAGCCGGAACTG
CCGTGCCGGTGTGCAGATTAATGACAGCGGTGCGGCGCTGGGATATTACGTCAGCGAGGACGGGTATCCT
GGCTGGATGCCGCAGAAATGGACATGGATACCCCGTGAGTTACCCGGCGGGCGCGCTTGGCGTAATCATG
GTCATAGCTGTTTCCTGTGTGAAATTGTTATCCGCTCACAATTCCACACAACATACGAGCCGGAAGCATA
AAGTGTAAAGCCTGGGGTGCCTAATGAGTGAGCTAACTCACATTAATTGCGTTGCGCTCACTGCCCGCTT
TCCAGTCGGGAAACCTGTCGTGCCAGCTGCATTAATGAATCGGCCAACGCGCGGGGAGAGGCGGTTTGCG
TATTGGGCGCTCTTCCGCTTCCTCGCTCACTGACTCGCTGCGCTCGGTCGTTCGGCTGCGGCGAGCGGTA
TCAGCTCACTCAAAGGCGGTAATACGGTTATCCACAGAATCAGGGGATAACGCAGGAAAGAACATGTGAG
CAAAAGGCCAGCAAAAGGCCAGGAACCGTAAAAAGGCCGCGTTGCTGGCGTTTTTCCATAGGCTCCGCCC
CCCTGACGAGCATCACAAAAATCGACGCTCAAGTCAGAGGTGGCGAAACCCGACAGGACTATAAAGATAC
CAGGCGTTTCCCCCTGGAAGCTCCCTCGTGCGCTCTCCTGTTCCGACCCTGCCGCTTACCGGATACCTGT
CCGCCTTTCTCCCTTCGGGAAGCGTGGCGCTTTCTCATAGCTCACGCTGTAGGTATCTCAGTTCGGTGTA
GGTCGTTCGCTCCAAGCTGGGCTGTGTGCACGAACCCCCCGTTCAGCCCGACCGCTGCGCCTTATCCGGT
AACTATCGTCTTGAGTCCAACCCGGTAAGACACGACTTATCGCCACTGGCAGCAGCCACTGGTAACAGGA
TTAGCAGAGCGAGGTATGTAGGCGGTGCTACAGAGTTCTTGAAGTGGTGGCCTAACTACGGCTACACTAG
AAGGACAGTATTTGGTATCTGCGCTCTGCTGAAGCCAGTTACCTTCGGAAAAAGAGTTGGTAGCTCTTGA
TCCGGCAAACAAACCACCGCTGGTAGCGGTGGTTTTTTTGTTTGCAAGCAGCAGATTACGCGCAGAAAAA
AAGGATCTCAAGAAGATCCTTTGATCTTTTCTACGGGGTCTGACGCTCAGTGGAACGAAAACTCACGTTA
AGGGATTTTGGTCATGAGATTATCAAAAAGGATCTTCACCTAGATCCTTTTAAATTAAAAATGAAGTTTT
AAATCAATCTAAAGTATATATGAGTAAACTTGGTCTGACAGTTACCAATGCTTAATCAGTGAGGCACCTA
TCTCAGCGATCTGTCTATTTCGTTCATCCATAGTTGCCTGACTCCCCGTCGTGTAGATAACTACGATACG
GGAGGGCTTACCATCTGGCCCCAGTGCTGCAATGATACCGCGAGACCCACGCTCACCGGCTCCAGATTTA
TCAGCAATAAACCAGCCAGCCGGAAGGGCCGAGCGCAGAAGTGGTCCTGCAACTTTATCCGCCTCCATCC
AGTCTATTAATTGTTGCCGGGAAGCTAGAGTAAGTAGTTCGCCAGTTAATAGTTTGCGCAACGTTGTTGC
CATTGCTACAGGCATCGTGGTGTCACGCTCGTCGTTTGGTATGGCTTCATTCAGCTCCGGTTCCCAACGA
TCAAGGCGAGTTACATGATCCCCCATGTTGTGCAAAAAAGCGGTTAGCTCCTTCGGTCCTCCGATCGTTG
TCAGAAGTAAGTTGGCCGCAGTGTTATCACTCATGGTTATGGCAGCACTGCATAATTCTCTTACTGTCAT
GCCATCCGTAAGATGCTTTTCTGTGACTGGTGAGTACTCAACCAAGTCATTCTGAGAATAGTGTATGCGG
CGACCGAGTTGCTCTTGCCCGGCGTCAATACGGGATAATACCGCGCCACATAGCAGAACTTTAAAAGTGC
TCATCATTGGAAAACGTTCTTCGGGGCGAAAACTCTCAAGGATCTTACCGCTGTTGAGATCCAGTTCGAT
GTAACCCACTCGTGCACCCAACTGATCTTCAGCATCTTTTACTTTCACCAGCGTTTCTGGGTGAGCAAAA
ACAGGAAGGCAAAATGCCGCAAAAAAGGGAATAAGGGCGACACGGAAATGTTGAATACTCATACTCTTCC
TTTTTCAATATTATTGAAGCATTTATCAGGGTTATTGTCTCATGAGCGGATACATATTTGAATGTATTTA
GAAAAATAAACAAATAGGGGTTCCGCGCACATTTCCCCGAAAAGTGCCAC
Features (pLannotate 1.2.2; 21 found; start..end, strand, type, name):
     30..458     -  rep_origin     f1 ori (sequence partly withheld): f1 bacteriophage origin of replication; arrow indicates direction of (+) strand synthesis
    463..618     -  CDS            lacZα (fragment): LacZα fragment of β-galactosidase; lacZ fragment
    620..739     +  CDS            B (fragment): PORTL_LAMBD - Experimental evidence at protein level: Swiss-Prot protein existence level 1. Forms the portal vertex of the capsid (PubMed:6228056, PubMed:6232391). This portal plays critical roles in head assembly, genome packaging, neck/tail attachment, and genome ejection (Probable). The portal protein multimerizes as a single ring-shaped homododecamer arranged around a central channel (PubMed:6232391). Binds to the terminase subunits to form the packaging machine (PubMed:7799432). From Escherichia phage lambda (Bacteriophage lambda).
   1010..1375    +  enhancer       CMV enhancer: human cytomegalovirus immediate early enhancer
   1378..1653    +  promoter       chicken β-actin promoter: No description available
   1654..2663    +  intron         chimeric intron: chimera between introns from chicken β-actin and rabbit β-globin
   2730..2754    +  protein_bind   attB1: mutant version of attB; recombination site for the Gateway® BP reaction BP Clonase™
   2798..2814    +  promoter       tight TRE promoter (fragment): Tet-responsive promoter PTight, consisting of seven tet operator sequences followed by the minimal CMV promoter
   2816..2852    +  misc_feature   MCS (fragment): multiple cloning site
   2859..5444    +  CDS            Nlgn1: NLGN1_MOUSE - Also known as Kiaa1070. Experimental evidence at protein level: Swiss-Prot protein existence level 1. Cell surface protein involved in cell-cell-interactions via its interactions with neurexin family members. Plays a role in synapse function and synaptic signal transmission, and probably mediates its effects by recruiting and clustering other synaptic proteins. May promote the initial formation of synapses, but is not essential for this. In vitro, triggers the de novo formation of presynaptic structures. May be involved in specification of excitatory synapses. Required to maintai
   5477..5501    -  protein_bind   attB2: mutant version of attB; recombination site for the Gateway® BP reaction BP Clonase™
   5515..5586    +  CDS            HBB (fragment): HBB_PONPY - Experimental evidence at transcript level: Swiss-Prot protein existence level 2. Involved in oxygen transport from the lung to the various peripheral tissues. From Pongo pygmaeus (Bornean orangutan).
   5657..5712    +  polyA_signal   β-globin poly(A) signal: rabbit β-globin polyadenylation signal (Gil and Proudfoot, 1987)
   6348..6815    +  CDS            B (fragment): PORTL_LAMBD - Experimental evidence at protein level: Swiss-Prot protein existence level 1. Forms the portal vertex of the capsid (PubMed:6228056, PubMed:6232391). This portal plays critical roles in head assembly, genome packaging, neck/tail attachment, and genome ejection (Probable). The portal protein multimerizes as a single ring-shaped homododecamer arranged around a central channel (PubMed:6232391). Binds to the terminase subunits to form the packaging machine (PubMed:7799432). From Escherichia phage lambda (Bacteriophage lambda).
   6853..6869    -  protein_bind   lac operator: The lac repressor binds to the lac operator to inhibit transcription in E. coli. This inhibition can be relieved by adding lactose or isopropyl-β-D-thiogalactopyranoside (IPTG). lac repressor encoded by lacI
   6877..6907    -  promoter       lac promoter: promoter for the E. coli lac operon
   6922..6943    -  protein_bind   CAP binding site: CAP binding activates transcription in the presence of cAMP. E. coli catabolite activator protein
   6956..7048    -  CDS            lacI (fragment): lac repressor; lacI; The lac repressor binds to the lac operator to inhibit transcription in E. coli. This inhibition can be relieved by adding lactose or isopropyl-β-D-thiogalactopyranoside (IPTG).
   7231..7819    -  rep_origin     ori: high-copy-number ColE1/pMB1/pBR322/pUC origin of replication
   7990..8850    -  CDS            AmpR: β-lactamase; bla; confers resistance to ampicillin, carbenicillin, and related antibiotics
   8851..8955    -  promoter       AmpR promoter: bla
