[The description below was written by a language model from this plasmid's Addgene catalogue record and pLannotate feature annotations shown in this document.]
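Description:
pXL-CAG-LAP2-NLG1 is an 8,978 bp mammalian expression plasmid built on a pCAG backbone, carrying rat neuroligin-1 (NLG1) fused to a LAP tag. It is propagated in E. coli as a high-copy plasmid through a ColE1/pUC-type origin and selected with ampicillin via the β-lactamase gene and its own promoter. An f1 phage origin and remnants of a lacZα/lac promoter–operator region are left over from the cloning-vector scaffold. Short fragments annotated as phage lambda portal protein flank the expression cassette; the record does not explain their role.

Expression is driven by the composite CAG arrangement: the CMV immediate-early enhancer, the chicken β-actin promoter and a chimeric chicken β-actin/rabbit β-globin intron, which together give strong constitutive transcription in many mammalian cell types, including neurons. The neuroligin-1 open reading frame of about 2.6 kb sits between attB1 and attB2 sites, consistent with the recorded Gateway cloning, and is followed by a rabbit β-globin polyadenylation signal. Small MCS and TRE-promoter fragments upstream of the coding sequence appear to be carry-over from an earlier vector rather than functional elements. The automated annotation matched the coding sequence to mouse Nlgn1, whereas the catalogue lists the species as rat. The LAP tag is not annotated separately, so its position within the fusion is not stated. LAP generally denotes a ligase acceptor peptide, a short sequence recognised by lipoic acid ligase for site-specific probe attachment.

The associated publication concerns imaging trans-cellular neurexin–neuroligin interactions by enzymatic probe ligation, so this construct most likely supplies the peptide-tagged neuroligin partner in such cell-contact labelling assays.
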