Addgene plasmid #43924: pXL-CAG-LAP2-NLG1
Depositing lab: Alice Ting. Depositing organization: Massachusetts Institute of Technology. Publication: Imaging trans-cellular neurexin-neuroligin interactions by enzymatic probe ligation. Liu DS, Loh KH, Lam SS, White KA, Ting AY. PLoS One. 2013;8(2):e52823. doi: 10.1371/journal.pone.0052823. Epub 2013 Feb 14. PubMed 23457442.
Backbone
  Vector backbone: pCAG
  Backbone size w/o insert (bp): 6389
  Total vector size (bp): 8978
  Vector type: Mammalian Expression
Growth in bacteria
  Bacterial resistance: Ampicillin, 100 μg/mL
  Growth temperature: 37°C
  Growth strain: XL1 Blue
  Copy number: High Copy
Gene/Insert
  Gene/Insert name: LAP-NLG1 (alt name: Neuroligin1)
  Species: R. norvegicus (rat)
  Promoter: Chicken Beta Actin
  Cloning method: Gateway Cloning
  Sequencing primers: 5′ CACCCCCTCTAGCGGGCGCGG; 3′ TGTGAGCCAGGGCATTGGCCACACC
Terms and licenses: Academic/Nonprofit Terms; Industry Terms: Not Available to Industry
How to cite: pXL-CAG-LAP2-NLG1 was a gift from Alice Ting (Addgene plasmid # 43924 ; http://n2t.net/addgene:43924 ; RRID:Addgene_43924)
