>Addgene plasmid #43924 | pXL-CAG-LAP2-NLG1 | addgene partial sequence | sequence record 62192 | pCAG-F 5'-GCAACGTGCTGGTTATTGTG-3'
AGCAGGCTCCGAATTCGCCCTTCGTAACTATAACGGTCCTAAGGTAGCGAATAGTGAACCGTCAGATCCG
CTAGCGCTACCGGACTCAGATCTCGAGCTCAAGCTTGGGACCATGGCACTTCCCAGATGCATGTGGCCAA
ATTATGTTTGGAGAGCTATGATGGCATGTGTGGTCCACAGGGGATCCGGTGCCCCATTGACTCTCTGCTT
GTTGGGATGTTTGCTACAGACTTTTCACGTACTCTCTCAAAAGTATCGATCGGGATTCGAGATCGACAAG
GTGTGGTACGACCTGGACGCCGTCGACGCATTGGATGATGTAGACCCATTGGTTACTACTAACTTTGGCA
AGATTAGGGGAATTAAGAAAGAACTCAATAATGAAATTTTGGGTCCTGTCATTCAGTTTCTTGGGGTTCC
ATATGCCGCTCCACCAACAGGAGAACATCGTTTCCAGCCTCCAGAACCACCATCTCCCTGGTCTGACATC
CGGAACGCCACTCAGTTTGCTCCTGTATGTCCCCAGAATATCATTGATGGCAGATTGCCTGAAGTTATGC
TTCCTGTGTGGTTCACTAATAACTTGGATGTGGTTTCATCATACGTCCAAGACCAGAGTGAAGACTGTCT
ATACTTAAACATCTATGTCCCAACTGAAGATGGTCCCCTTACAAAGAAACACACAGATGATTTAGGTGAT
AATGACGGTGCTGAAGATGAAGATATTCGGGACAGTGGGGGTCCCAAACCAGTGATGGTGTACATCCA
